Addgene plasmid #87008: IDP466
Purpose: genomic Sindbis virus plasmid for expression of SYNseq components
Depositing lab: Anthony Zador. Depositing organization: Cold Spring Harbor Laboratory. Publication: Using high-throughput barcode sequencing to efficiently map connectomes. Peikon ID, Kebschull JM, Vagin VV, Ravens DI, Sun YC, Brouzes E, Correa IR Jr, Bressan D, Zador AM. Nucleic Acids Res. 2017 Jul 7;45(12):e115. doi: 10.1093/nar/gkx292. PubMed 28449067.
Backbone
  Vector backbone: pSinEGdsp
  Vector type: Mammalian Expression, Synthetic Biology ; SIndbis virus genomic plasmid
Growth in bacteria
  Bacterial resistance: Ampicillin, 100 μg/mL
  Growth temperature: 37°C
  Growth strain: DH5alpha
  Copy number: Unknown
Gene/Insert 1
  Gene/Insert name: myc-3xFlag-CLIP-Nrx1B-1xλN(i)
  Species: M. musculus (mouse)
  Cloning method: Gibson Cloning
  Sequencing primers: 5′ unknown
Gene/Insert 2
  Gene/Insert name: eGFP
Terms and licenses: Academic/Nonprofit Terms; Industry Terms: Not Available to Industry
How to cite: IDP466 was a gift from Anthony Zador (Addgene plasmid # 87008 ; http://n2t.net/addgene:87008 ; RRID:Addgene_87008)
