[The description below was written by a language model from this plasmid's Addgene catalogue record and pLannotate feature annotations shown in this document.]
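Description:
IDP466 is a 13.4 kb Sindbis virus genomic plasmid built on the pSinEGdsp backbone, a DNA copy of a recombinant alphavirus genome carried in a bacterial vector. It is propagated in E. coli through a high-copy ColE1/pUC-type origin and selected with ampicillin via the bla gene and its native promoter. The largest annotated element is the Sindbis nonstructural polyprotein (nsP1–nsP4), which encodes the viral RNA-dependent RNA replicase. This complex copies the genomic RNA and transcribes subgenomic plus-strand RNAs, which is how foreign genes placed downstream are expressed in infected mammalian cells. No structural protein genes are annotated. The feature table also does not annotate the subgenomic promoters or any promoter used to transcribe the viral RNA from the plasmid, so these are not documented here.

Two payloads follow the replicase. The first is myc-3xFlag-CLIP-Nrx1B-1xλN(i), a modified mouse neurexin-1β. A short N-terminal neurexin fragment precedes the 3xFLAG epitopes and the CLIP-tag, a self-labelling alkyltransferase variant that reacts covalently with benzylcytosine derivatives, and the remainder of the neurexin coding sequence follows. The myc tag and the λN peptide, an RNA-binding domain named in the insert, are not separately annotated. The annotation tool matched the neurexin segments to bovine and human entries, but the catalogue gives mouse as the species. The second payload is EGFP, which lies downstream as a separate reading frame and serves as a fluorescent marker of infected cells. A very short match to Cre is also listed and is probably incidental. According to the record, the construct expresses components of SYNseq, a barcode-sequencing approach to mapping neuronal connectivity.
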