Features (pLannotate 1.2.2; 10 found; start..end, strand, type, name):
     60..7577    +  CDS            POLN_SINDV: Experimental evidence at protein level: Swiss-Prot protein existence level 1. [RNA-directed RNA polymerase nsP4]: RNA dependent RNA polymerase (PubMed:8107248, PubMed:7517863, PubMed:19036396). Replicates genomic and antigenomic RNA by recognizing replications specific signals. The early replication complex formed by the polyprotein P123 and nsP4 synthesizes minus-strand RNAs (PubMed:8107248, PubMed:7517863, PubMed:2529379). The late replication complex composed of fully processed nsP1-nsP4 is responsible for the production of genomic and subgenomic plus-strand RNAs (PubMed:8107248, PubMed:751
   7660..7797    +  CDS            NRXN1 (fragment): NRX1B_BOVIN - Experimental evidence at protein level: Swiss-Prot protein existence level 1. Neuronal cell surface protein that may be involved in cell recognition and cell adhesion by forming intracellular junctions through binding to neuroligins. May play a role in formation or maintenance of synaptic junctions. May mediate intracellular signaling. May play a role in angiogenesis (By similarity). From Bos taurus (Bovine).
   7846..7911    +  CDS            3xFLAG: three tandem FLAG® epitope tags, followed by an enterokinase cleavage site
   7918..8463    +  CDS            CLIP-tag™: human O6-alkylguanine-DNA-alkyltransferase variant that forms covalent bonds with benzylcytosine derivatives fast-reacting variant, optimized for mammalian expression
   8458..9867    +  CDS            NRXN1: NRX1B_HUMAN - Experimental evidence at protein level: Swiss-Prot protein existence level 1. Neuronal cell surface protein that may be involved in cell recognition and cell adhesion by forming intracellular junctions through binding to neuroligins. May play a role in formation or maintenance of synaptic junctions. May mediate intracellular signaling. May play a role in angiogenesis (By similarity). From Homo sapiens (Human).
  10232..10951   +  CDS            EGFP: the original enhanced GFP (Yang et al., 1996) mammalian codon-optimized
  11082..11119   +  CDS            Cre (fragment): site-specific recombinase Cre is a site-specific recombinase from bacteriophage P1. Recombination occurs at loxP sequences.
  11569..11673   +  promoter       AmpR promoter: bla
  11674..12534   +  CDS            AmpR: β-lactamase; bla; confers resistance to ampicillin, carbenicillin, and related antibiotics
  12705..13293   +  rep_origin     ori: high-copy-number ColE1/pMB1/pBR322/pUC origin of replication
>Addgene plasmid #87008 | IDP466 | depositor full sequence | sequence record 169739 | IDP466 sequence 13398 bps
ATTGACGGCGTAGTACACACTATTGAATCAAACAGCCGACCAATTGCACTACCATCACAATGGAGAAGCC
AGTAGTAAACGTAGACGTAGACCCCCAGAGTCCGTTTGTCGTGCAACTGCAAAAAAGCTTCCCGCAATTT
GAGGTAGTAGCACAGCAGGTCACTCCAAATGACCATGCTAATGCCAGAGCATTTTCGCATCTGGCCAGTA
AACTAATCGAGCTGGAGGTTCCTACCACAGCGACGATCTTGGACATAGGCAGCGCACCGGCTCGTAGAAT
GTTTTCCGAGCACCAGTATCATTGTGTCTGCCCCATGCGTAGTCCAGAAGACCCGGACCGCATGATGAAA
TACGCCAGTAAACTGGCGGAAAAAGCGTGCAAGATTACAAACAAGAACTTGCATGAGAAGATTAAGGATC
TCCGGACCGTACTTGATACGCCGGATGCTGAAACACCATCGCTCTGCTTTCACAACGATGTTACCTGCAA
CATGCGTGCCGAATATTCCGTCATGCAGGACGTGTATATCAACGCTCCCGGAACTATCTATCATCAGGCT
ATGAAAGGCGTGCGGACCCTGTACTGGATTGGCTTCGACACCACCCAGTTCATGTTCTCGGCTATGGCAG
GTTCGTACCCTGCGTACAACACCAACTGGGCCGACGAGAAAGTCCTTGAAGCGCGTAACATCGGACTTTG
CAGCACAAAGCTGAGTGAAGGTAGGACAGGAAAATTGTCGATAATGAGGAAGAAGGAGTTGAAGCCCGGG
TCGCGGGTTTATTTCTCCGTAGGATCGACACTTTATCCAGAACACAGAGCCAGCTTGCAGAGCTGGCATC
TTCCATCGGTGTTCCACTTGAATGGAAAGCAGTCGTACACTTGCCGCTGTGATACAGTGGTGAGTTGCGA
AGGCTACGTAGTGAAGAAAATCACCATCAGTCCCGGGATCACGGGAGAAACCGTGGGATACGCGGTTACA
CACAATAGCGAGGGCTTCTTGCTATGCAAAGTTACTGACACAGTAAAAGGAGAACGGGTATCGTTCCCTG
TGTGCACGTACATCCCGGCCACCATATGCGATCAGATGACTGGTATAATGGCCACGGATATATCACCTGA
CGATGCACAAAAACTTCTGGTTGGGCTCAACCAGCGAATTGTCATTAACGGTAGGACTAACAGGAACACC
AACACCATGCAAAATTACCTTCTGCCGATCATAGCACAAGGGTTCAGCAAATGGGCTAAGGAGCGCAAGG
ATGATCTTGATAACGAGAAAATGCTGGGTACTAGAGAACGCAAGCTTACGTATGGCTGCTTGTGGGCGTT
TCGCACTAAGAAAGTACATTCGTTTTATCGCCCACCTGGAACGCAGACCTGCGTAAAAGTCCCAGCCTCT
TTTAGCGCTTTTCCCATGTCGTCCGTATGGACGACCTCTTTGCCCATGTCGCTGAGGCAGAAATTGAAAC
TGGCATTGCAACCAAAGAAGGAGGAAAAACTGCTGCAGGTCTCGGAGGAATTAGTCATGGAGGCCAAGGC
TGCTTTTGAGGATGCTCAGGAGGAAGCCAGAGCGGAGAAGCTCCGAGAAGCACTTCCACCATTAGTGGCA
GACAAAGGCATCGAGGCAGCCGCAGAAGTTGTCTGCGAAGTGGAGGGGCTCCAGGCGGACATCGGAGCAG
CATTAGTTGAAACCCCGCGCGGTCACGTAAGGATAATACCTCAAGCAAATGACCGTATGATCGGACAGTA
TATCGTTGTCTCGCCAAACTCTGTGCTGAAGAATGCCAAACTCGCACCAGCGCACCCGCTAGCAGATCAG
GTTAAGATCATAACACACTCCGGAAGATCAGGAAGGTACGCGGTCGAACCATACGACGCTAAAGTACTGA
TGCCAGCAGGAGGTGCCGTACCATGGCCAGAATTCCTAGCACTGAGTGAGAGCGCCACGTTAGTGTACAA
CGAAAGAGAGTTTGTGAACCGCAAACTATACCACATTGCCATGCATGGCCCCGCCAAGAATACAGAAGAG
GAGCAGTACAAGGTTACAAAGGCAGAGCTTGCAGAAACAGAGTACGTGTTTGACGTGGACAAGAAGCGTT
GCGTTAAGAAGGAAGAAGCCTCAGGTCTGGTCCTCTCGGGAGAACTGACCAACCCTCCCTATCATGAGCT
AGCTCTGGAGGGACTGAAGACCCGACCTGCGGTCCCGTACAAGGTCGAAACAATAGGAGTGATAGGCACA
CCGGGGTCGGGCAAGTCAGCTATTATCAAGTCAACTGTCACGGCACGAGATCTTGTTACCAGCGGAAAGA
AAGAAAATTGTCGCGAAATTGAGGCCGACGTGCTAAGACTGAGGGGTATGCAGATTACGTCGAAGACAGT
AGATTCGGTTATGCTCAACGGATGCCACAAAGCCGTAGAAGTGCTGTACGTTGACGAAGCGTTCGCGTGC
CACGCAGGAGCACTACTTGCCTTGATTGCTATCGTCAGGCCCCGCAAGAAGGTAGTACTATGCGGAGACC
CCATGCAATGCGGATTCTTCAACATGATGCAACTAAAGGTACATTTCAATCACCCTGAAAAAGACATATG
CACCAAGACATTCTACAAGTATATCTCCCGGCGTTGCACACAGCCAGTTACAGCTATTGTATCGACACTG
CATTACGATGGAAAGATGAAAACCACGAACCCGTGCAAGAAGAACATTGAAATCGATATTACAGGGGCCA
CAAAGCCGAAGCCAGGGGATATCATCCTGACATGTTTCCGCGGGTGGGTTAAGCAATTGCAAATCGACTA
TCCCGGACATGAAGTAATGACAGCCGCGGCCTCACAAGGGCTAACCAGAAAAGGAGTGTATGCCGTCCGG
CAAAAAGTCAATGAAAACCCACTGTACGCGATCACATCAGAGCATGTGAACGTGTTGCTCACCCGCACTG
AGGACAGGCTAGTGTGGAAAACCTTGCAGGGCGACCCATGGATTAAGCAGCCCACTAACATACCTAAAGG
AAACTTTCAGGCTACTATAGAGGACTGGGAAGCTGAACACAAGGGAATAATTGCTGCAATAAACAGCCCC
ACTCCCCGTGCCAATCCGTTCAGCTGCAAGACCAACGTTTGCTGGGCGAAAGCATTGGAACCGATACTAG
CCACGGCCGGTATCGTACTTACCGGTTGCCAGTGGAGCGAACTGTTCCCACAGTTTGCGGATGACAAACC
ACATTCGGCCATTTACGCCTTAGACGTAATTTGCATTAAGTTTTTCGGCATGGACTTGACAAGCGGACTG
TTTTCTAAACAGAGCATCCCACTAACGTACCATCCCGCCGATTCAGCGAGGCCGGTAGCTCATTGGGACA
ACAGCCCAGGAACCCGCAAGTATGGGTACGATCACGCCATTGCCGCCGAACTCTCCCGTAGATTTCCGGT
GTTCCAGCTAGCTGGGAAGGGCACACAACTTGATTTGCAGACGGGGAGAACCAGAGTTATCTCTGCACAG
CATAACCTGGTCCCGGTGAACCGCAATCTTCCTCACGCCTTAGTCCCCGAGTACAAGGAGAAGCAACCCG
GCCCGGTCAAAAAATTCTTGAACCAGTTCAAACACCACTCAGTACTTGTGGTATCAGAGGAAAAAATTGA
AGCTCCCCGTAAGAGAATCGAATGGATCGCCCCGATTGGCATAGCCGGTGCAGATAAGAACTACAACCTG
GCTTTCGGGTTTCCGCCGCAGGCACGGTACGACCTGGTGTTCATCAACATTGGAACTAAATACAGAAACC
ACCACTTTCAGCAGTGCGAAGACCATGCGGCGACCTTAAAAACCCTTTCGCGTTCGGCCCTGAATTGCCT
TAACCCAGGAGGCACCCTCGTGGTGAAGTCCTATGGCTACGCCGACCGCAACAGTGAGGACGTAGTCACC
GCTCTTGCCAGAAAGTTTGTCAGGGTGTCTGCAGCGAGACCAGATTGTGTCTCAAGCAATACAGAAATGT
ACCTGATTTTCCGACAACTAGACAACAGCCGTACACGGCAATTCACCCCGCACCATCTGAATTGCGTGAT
TTCGTCCGTGTATGAGGGTACAAGAGATGGAGTTGGAGCCGCGCCGTCATACCGCACCAAAAGGGAGAAT
ATTGCTGACTGTCAAGAGGAAGCAGTTGTCAACGCAGCCAATCCGCTGGGTAGACCAGGCGAAGGAGTCT
GCCGTGCCATCTATAAACGTTGGCCGACCAGTTTTACCGATTCAGCCACGGAGACAGGCACCGCAAGAAT
GACTGTGTGCCTAGGAAAGAAAGTGATCCACGCGGTCGGCCCTGATTTCCGGAAGCACCCAGAAGCAGAA
GCCTTGAAATTGCTACAAAACGCCTACCATGCAGTGGCAGACTTAGTAAATGAACATAACATCAAGTCTG
TCGCCATTCCACTGCTATCTACAGGCATTTACGCAGCCGGAAAAGACCGCCTTGAAGTATCACTTAACTG
CTTGACAACCGCGCTAGACAGAACTGACGCGGACGTAACCATCTATTGCCTGGATAAGAAGTGGAAGGAA
AGAATCGACGCGGCACTCCAACTTAAGGAGTCTGTAACAGAGCTGAAGGATGAAGATATGGAGATCGACG
ATGAGTTAGTATGGATTCATCCAGACAGTTGCTTGAAGGGAAGAAAGGGATTCAGTACTACAAAAGGAAA
ATTGTATTCGTACTTCGAAGGCACCAAATTCCATCAAGCAGCAAAAGACATGGCGGAGATAAAGGTCCTG
TTCCCTAATGACCAGGAAAGTAATGAACAACTGTGTGCCTACATATTGGGTGAGACCATGGAAGCAATCC
GCGAAAAGTGCCCGGTCGACCATAACCCGTCGTCTAGCCCGCCCAAAACGTTGCCGTGCCTTTGCATGTA
TGCCATGACGCCAGAAAGGGTCCACAGACTTAGAAGCAATAACGTCAAAGAAGTTACAGTATGCTCCTCC
ACCCCCCTTCCTAAGCACAAAATTAAGAATGTTCAGAAGGTTCAGTGCACGAAAGTAGTCCTGTTTAATC
CGCACACTCCCGCATTCGTTCCCGCCCGTAAGTACATAGAAGTGCCAGAACAGCCTACCGCTCCTCCTGC
ACAGGCCGAGGAGGCCCCCGAAGTTGTAGCGACACCGTCACCATCTACAGCTGATAACACCTCGCTTGAT
GTCACAGACATCTCACTGGATATGGATGACAGTAGCGAAGGCTCACTTTTTTCGAGCTTTAGCGGATCGG
ACAACTCTATTACTAGTATGGACAGTTGGTCGTCAGGACCTAGTTCACTAGAGATAGTAGACCGAAGGCA
GGTGGTGGTGGCTGACGTTCATGCCGTCCAAGAGCCTGCCCCTATTCCACCGCCAAGGCTAAAGAAGATG
GCCCGCCTGGCAGCGGCAAGAAAAGAGCCCACTCCACCGGCAAGCAATAGCTCTGAGTCCCTCCACCTCT
CTTTTGGTGGGGTATCCATGTCCCTCGGATCAATTTTCGACGGAGAGACGGCCCGCCAGGCAGCGGTACA
ACCCCTGGCAACAGGCCCCACGGATGTGCCTATGTCTTTCGGATCGTTTTCCGACGGAGAGATTGATGAG
CTGAGCCGCAGAGTAACTGAGTCCGAACCCGTCCTGTTTGGATCATTTGAACCGGGCGAAGTGAACTCAA
TTATATCGTCCCGATCAGCCGTATCTTTTCCACTACGCAAGCAGAGACGTAGACGCAGGAGCAGGAGGAC
TGAATACTGACTAACCGGGGTAGGTGGGTACATATTTTCGACGGACACAGGCCCTGGGCACTTGCAAAAG
AAGTCCGTTCTGCAGAACCAGCTTACAGAACCGACCTTGGAGCGCAATGTCCTGGAAAGAATTCATGCCC
CGGTGCTCGACACGTCGAAAGAGGAACAACTCAAACTCAGGTACCAGATGATGCCCACCGAAGCCAACAA
AAGTAGGTACCAGTCTCGTAAAGTAGAAAATCAGAAAGCCATAACCACTGAGCGACTACTGTCAGGACTA
CGACTGTATAACTCTGCCACAGATCAGCCAGAATGCTATAAGATCACCTATCCGAAACCATTGTACTCCA
GTAGCGTACCGGCGAACTACTCCGATCCACAGTTCGCTGTAGCTGTCTGTAACAACTATCTGCATGAGAA
CTATCCGACAGTAGCATCTTATCAGATTACTGACGAGTACGATGCTTACTTGGATATGGTAGACGGGACA
GTCGCCTGCCTGGATACTGCAACCTTCTGCCCCGCTAAGCTTAGAAGTTACCCGAAAAAACATGAGTATA
GAGCCCCGAATATCCGCAGTGCGGTTCCATCAGCGATGCAGAACACGCTACAAAATGTGCTCATTGCCGC
AACTAAAAGAAATTGCAACGTCACGCAGATGCGTGAACTGCCAACACTGGACTCAGCGACATTCAATGTC
GAATGCTTTCGAAAATATGCATGTAATGACGAGTATTGGGAGGAGTTCGCTCGGAAGCCAATTAGGATTA
CCACTGAGTTTGTCACCGCATATGTAGCTAGACTGAAAGGCCCTAAGGCCGCCGCACTATTTGCAAAGAC
GTATAATTTGGTCCCATTGCAAGAAGTGCCTATGGATAGATTCGTCATGGACATGAAAAGAGACGTGAAA
GTTACACCAGGCACGAAACACACAGAAGAAAGACCGAAAGTACAAGTGATACAAGCCGCAGAACCCCTGG
CGACTGCTTACTTATGCGGGATTCACCGGGAATTAGTGCGTAGGCTTACGGCCGTCTTGCTTCCAAACAT
TCACACGCTTTTTGACATGTCGGCGGAGGATTTTGATGCAATCATAGCAGAACACTTCAAGCAAGGCGAC
CCGGTACTGGAGACGGATATCGCATCATTCGACAAAAGCCAAGACGACGCTATGGCGTTAACCGGTCTGA
TGATCTTGGAGGACCTGGGTGTGGATCAACCACTACTCGACTTGATCGAGTGCGCCTTTGGAGAAATATC
ATCCACCCATCTACCTACGGGTACTCGTTTTAAATTCGGGGCGATGATGAAATCCGGAATGTTCCTCACA
CTTTTTGTCAACACAGTTTTGAATGTCGTTATCGCCAGCAGAGTACTAGAAGAGCGGCTTAAAACGTCCA
GATGTGCAGCGTTCATTGGCGACGACAACATCATACATGGAGTAGTATCTGACAAAGAAATGGCTGAGAG
GTGCGCCACCTGGCTCAACATGGAGGTTAAGATCATCGACGCAGTCATCGGTGAGAGACCACCTTACTTC
TGCGGCGGATTTATCTTGCAAGATTCGGTTACTTCCACAGCGTGCCGCGTGGCGGATCCCCTGAAAAGGC
TGTTTAAGTTGGGTAAACCGCTCCCAGCCGACGACGAGCAAGACGAAGACAGAAGACGCGCTCTGCTAGA
TGAAACAAAGGCGTGGTTTAGAGTAGGTATAACAGGCACTTTAGCAGTGGCCGTGACGACCCGGTATGAG
GTAGACAATATTACACCTGTCCTACTGGCATTGAGAACTTTTGCCCAGAGCAAAAGAGCATTCCAAGCCA
TCAGAGGGGAAATTAAAGCATCTCTACGGTGGTCCTAAATAGTCAGCATAGTACATTTCATCTGACTAAT
ACCACAACACCACCACCTCTAGAGCCACCATGTACCAGAGGATGCTCCGGTGCGGCGCCGATCTGGGATC
GCCCGGGGGCGGCAGTGGCGGCGGCGCAGGGGGGCGCCTGGCCCTGATCTGGATAGTCCCGCTCACCCTC
GGCGGCCTCCTAGGAGTGGCCTGGGGGGAATTCGAACAAAAACTCATCTCAGAAGAGGATCTACAATTCG
GCGGAGACTACAAAGACCATGACGGTGATTATAAAGATCATGACATCGATTACAAGGATGACGATGACAA
GGGAGCTATGGACAAAGACTGCGAAATGAAGCGCACCACCCTGGATAGCCCTCTGGGCAAGCTGGAACTG
TCTGGGTGCGAACAGGGCCTGCACCGTATCATCTTCCTGGGCAAAGGAACATCTGCCGCCGACGCCGTGG
AAGTGCCTGCCCCAGCCGCCGTGCTGGGCGGACCAGAGCCACTGATCCAGGCCACCGCCTGGCTCAACGC
CTACTTTCACCAGCCTGAGGCCATCGAGGAGTTCCCTGTGCCAGCCCTGCACCACCCAGTGTTCCAGCAG
GAGAGCTTTACCCGCCAGGTGCTGTGGAAACTGCTGAAAGTGGTGAAGTTCGGAGAGGTCATCAGCGAGA
GCCACCTGGCCGCCCTGGTGGGCAATCCCGCCGCCACCGCCGCCGTGAACACCGCCCTGGACGGAAATCC
CGTGCCCATTCTGATCCCCTGCCACCGGGTGGTGCAGGGCGACAGCGACGTGGGGCCCTACCTGGGCGGG
CTCGCCGTGAAAGAGTGGCTGCTGGCCCACGAGGGCCACAGACTGGGCAAGCCTGGGCTGGGTGTCGACG
GTACCGCATCCAGTTTGGGAGCGCACCACATCCACCATTTCCATGGCAGCAGCAAGCATCATTCAGTGCC
TATTGCAATCTACAGGTCACCAGCATCCTTGCGAGGCGGACACGCTGGGACGACGTATATCTTTAGCAAA
GGTGGTGGACAAATTACATATAAGTGGCCTCCTAATGACCGACCCAGTACACGAGCAGACAGGCTGGCCA
TCGGGTTTAGCACTGTTCAGAAGGAAGCAGTGTTGGTGCGTGTGGACAGTTCCTCAGGCCTGGGTGACTA
CCTTGAGCTGCACATACACCAAGGAAAAATTGGAGTTAAATTTAATGTTGGGACAGATGACATCGCCATT
GAGGAGTCCAATGCAATCATTAATGATGGAAAATACCATGTAGTGCGTTTCACGAGGAGTGGTGGCAATG
CCACGTTACAGGTGGACAGCTGGCCAGTCATCGAACGATACCCTGCAGGGCGTCAGCTCACAATCTTCAA
TAGCCAAGCAACCATAATAATTGGCGGGAAAGAGCAGGGCCAGCCCTTCCAGGGCCAGCTCTCTGGGCTT
TACTACAATGGCTTGAAAGTTCTGAATATGGCGGCAGAGAACGATGCCAACATCGCCATAGTGGGAAATG
TGAGGCTGGTCGGTGAAGTGCCTTCCTCTATGACAACTGAGTCGACAGCCACTGCCATGCAGTCCGAGAT
GTCCACCTCAATCATGGAGACCACCACAACCCTGGCTACCAGCACAGCTCGACGAGGAAAGCCCCCCACA
AAGGAGCCTATCAGCCAGACCACGGATGATATCCTTGTGGCCTCGGCAGAGTGTCCCAGCGACGATGAGG
ACATTGACCCCTGTGAGCCGAGCTCAGGTGGGTTAGCCAACCCCACCCGAGTGGGCGGACGCGAACCATA
CCCAGGCTCGGCAGAGGTGATCCGGGAGTCTAGCAGTACCACTGGCATGGTGGTGGGGATTGTCGCAGCA
GCAGCTCTGTGCATCCTCATCCTCCTCTATGCCATGTACAAGTACAGGAACCGGGATGAAGGGTCGAGCG
CTCCACCGCTCGACGGAGCCGGAGCTGGCGCTGGAGCTGGAGCCGGAGCTGGCGGGCTAGCCACCATGGA
CGCACAAACACGACGACGTGAGCGTCGCGCTGAGAAACAAGCTCAATGGAAAGCTGCAAACCTCGAGCCA
CCGCTCGACGGAGCCGGAGCTGGCGCTGGAGCTGGAGCCGGAGCTGGCGGTCTAGCCACCCCACCGAGCG
CTTACCACGTGGATGAGAGTCGAAACTACATCAGTAACTCAGCACAGTCCAATGGGGCTGTGGTCAAGGA
GATGCAACCCAGCAGTGCTAAAAGCGCCAACAAAAACAAGAAGAACAAGGATAAGGAGTATTATGTCTAG
GCATGCAGGCCTTAAAGCATCTCTACGGTGGTCCTAAATAGTCAGCATAGTACATTTCATCTGACTAATA
CCACAACACCACCACCTCTAGTAGAGGCGCCGGACGATGCCGTCCTCGTAGTTCGGGCATGTACTGGAGC
CGAGAGGTAACCTCATTATAATCGTTCGCTATTCAGGGATTGACCAACACCGGAAAACATCTCACTTGAA
GTAATATATACGACAGAGTCGCGGCCGCAACCGGTGGACACGTCTTATGTGNNNNNNNNNNNNNNNNNNN
NNNNNNNNNNNAGATCGGAAGAGCGTCGTGTAGGGAAAGAGTGTAGATCTCGGTGGTCGCCGTATCATTA
CGCGTGCCACCATGGTGAGCAAGGGCGAGGAGCTGTTCACCGGGGTGGTGCCCATCCTGGTCGAGCTGGA
CGGCGACGTAAACGGCCACAAGTTCAGCGTGTCCGGCGAGGGCGAGGGCGATGCCACCTACGGCAAGCTG
ACCCTGAAGTTCATCTGCACCACCGGCAAGCTGCCCGTGCCCTGGCCCACCCTCGTGACCACCCTGACCT
ACGGCGTGCAGTGCTTCAGCCGCTACCCCGACCACATGAAGCAGCACGACTTCTTCAAGTCCGCCATGCC
CGAAGGCTACGTCCAGGAGCGCACCATCTTCTTCAAGGACGACGGCAACTACAAGACCCGCGCCGAGGTG
AAGTTCGAGGGCGACACCCTGGTGAACCGCATCGAGCTGAAGGGCATCGACTTCAAGGAGGACGGCAACA
TCCTGGGGCACAAGCTGGAGTACAACTACAACAGCCACAACGTCTATATCATGGCCGACAAGCAGAAGAA
CGGCATCAAGGTGAACTTCAAGATCCGCCACAACATCGAGGACGGCAGCGTGCAGCTCGCCGACCACTAC
CAGCAGAACACCCCCATCGGCGACGGCCCCGTGCTGCTGCCCGACAACCACTACCTGAGCACCCAGTCCG
CCCTGAGCAAAGACCCCAACGAGAAGCGCGATCACATGGTCCTGCTGGAGTTCGTGACCGCCGCCGGGAT
CACTCTCGGCATGGACGAGCTGTACAAGTAAAGATCTTACCTAATTGCCGTCGTGAGGTACGACCACCGC
TAGCTGTACAGCCCTGAAAAAGGGCTCGAGCCCTGAAAAAGGGCAATTGCCCTGAAAAAGGGCGTCGACG
CCCTGAAAAAGGGCGGAATTCATGTCCAATTTACTGACTGTACACCAAAATTTGCCTGCTACCGCGGGCC
CAATGATCCGACCAGCAAAACTCGATGTACTTCCGAGGAACTGATGTGCATAATGCATCAGGCTGGTACA
TTAGATCCCCGCTTACCGCGGGCAATATAGCAACACTAAAAACTCGATGTACTTCCGAGGAAGCGCAGTG
CATAATGTTGCGCAGTGTTGCCACATAACCACTATATTAACCATTTATTTAGCGGACGCCAAAAACTCAA
TGTATTTTTGAGGAAGCGTGGTGCATAATGCCACGCAGGTTTTGCATAATTTTTTTTTTTTTTTTTATTA
ATCAACAAAATTTTGTTTTTAACATTTCAAAAAAAAAAAAAAAAAAAAAAAAAAAAAAAAAAGGGGAATT
CCTCGATAATTAAGCGACCGCTTAATTAATCGAGGGGAATTAATTCTTGAAGACGAAAGGGCCAGGTGGC
ACTTTTCGGGGAAATGTGCGCGGAACCCCTATTTGTTTATTTTTCTAAATACATTCAAATATGTATCCGC
TCATGAGACAATAACCCTGATAAATGCTTCAATAATATTGAAAAAGGAAGAGTATGAGTATTCAACATTT
CCGTGTCGCCCTTATTCCCTTTTTTGCGGCATTTTGCCTTCCTGTTTTTGCTCACCCAGAAACGCTGGTG
AAAGTAAAAGATGCTGAAGATCAGTTGGGTGCACGAGTGGGTTACATCGAACTGGATCTCAACAGCGGTA
AGATCCTTGAGAGTTTTCGCCCCGAAGAACGTTTTCCAATGATGAGCACTTTTAAAGTTCTGCTATGTGG
CGCGGTATTATCCCGTGTTGACGCCGGGCAAGAGCAACTCGGTCGCCGCATACACTATTCTCAGAATGAC
TTGGTTGAGTACTCACCAGTCACAGAAAAGCATCTTACGGATGGCATGACAGTAAGAGAATTATGCAGTG
CTGCCATAACCATGAGTGATAACACTGCGGCCAACTTACTTCTGACAACGATCGGAGGACCGAAGGAGCT
AACCGCTTTTTTGCACAACATGGGGGATCATGTAACTCGCCTTGATCGTTGGGAACCGGAGCTGAATGAA
GCCATACCAAACGACGAGCGTGACACCACGATGCCTGTAGCAATGGCAACAACGTTGCGCAAACTATTAA
CTGGCGAACTACTTACTCTAGCTTCCCGGCAACAATTAATAGACTGGATGGAGGCGGATAAAGTTGCAGG
ACCACTTCTGCGCTCGGCCCTTCCGGCTGGCTGGTTTATTGCTGATAAATCTGGAGCCGGTGAGCGTGGG
TCTCGCGGTATCATTGCAGCACTGGGGCCAGATGGTAAGCCCTCCCGTATCGTAGTTATCTACACGACGG
GGAGTCAGGCAACTATGGATGAACGAAATAGACAGATCGCTGAGATAGGTGCCTCACTGATTAAGCATTG
GTAACTGTCAGACCAAGTTTACTCATATATACTTTAGATTGATTTAAAACTTCATTTTTAATTTAAAAGG
ATCTAGGTGAAGATCCTTTTTGATAATCTCATGACCAAAATCCCTTAACGTGAGTTTTCGTTCCACTGAG
CGTCAGACCCCGTAGAAAAGATCAAAGGATCTTCTTGAGATCCTTTTTTTCTGCGCGTAATCTGCTGCTT
GCAAACAAAAAAACCACCGCTACCAGCGGTGGTTTGTTTGCCGGATCAAGAGCTACCAACTCTTTTTCCG
AAGGTAACTGGCTTCAGCAGAGCGCAGATACCAAATACTGTCCTTCTAGTGTAGCCGTAGTTAGGCCACC
ACTTCAAGAACTCTGTAGCACCGCCTACATACCTCGCTCTGCTAATCCTGTTACCAGTGGCTGCTGCCAG
TGGCGATAAGTCGTGTCTTACCGGGTTGGACTCAAGACGATAGTTACCGGATAAGGCGCAGCGGTCGGGC
TGAACGGGGGGTTCGTGCACACAGCCCAGCTTGGAGCGAACGACCTACACCGAACTGAGATACCTACAGC
GTGAGCATTGAGAAAGCGCCACGCTTCCCGAAGGGAGAAAGGCGGACAGGTATCCGGTAAGCGGCAGGGT
CGGAACAGGAGAGCGCACGAGGGAGCTTCCAGGGGGAAACGCCTGGTATCTTTATAGTCCTGTCGGGTTT
CGCCACCTCTGACTTGAGCGTCGATTTTTGTGATGCTCGTCAGGGGGGCGGAGCCTATGGAAAAACGCCA
GCAACGCGAGCTCGTATGGACATATTGTCGTTAGAACGCGGCTACAATTAATACATAACCTTATGTATCA
TACACATACGATTTAGGGGACACTATAG
