>Addgene plasmid #87008 | IDP466 | addgene partial sequence | sequence record 173034 | Addgene Partial NGS Result
TGCCACCATGGTGAGCAAGGGCGAGGAGCTGTTCACCGGGGTGGTGCCCATCCTGGTCGAGCTGGACGGC
GACGTAAACGGCCACAAGTTCAGCGTGTCCGGCGAGGGCGAGGGCGATGCCACCTACGGCAAGCTGACCC
TGAAGTTCATCTGCACCACCGGCAAGCTGCCCGTGCCCTGGCCCACCCTCGTGACCACCCTGACCTACGG
CGTGCAGTGCTTCAGCCGCTACCCCGACCACATGAAGCAGCACGACTTCTTCAAGTCCGCCATGCCCGAA
GGCTACGTCCAGGAGCGCACCATCTTCTTCAAGGACGACGGCAACTACAAGACCCGCGCCGAGGTGAAGT
TCGAGGGCGACACCCTGGTGAACCGCATCGAGCTGAAGGGCATCGACTTCAAGGAGGACGGCAACATCCT
GGGGCACAAGCTGGAGTACAACTACAACAGCCACAACGTCTATATCATGGCCGACAAGCAGAAGAACGGC
ATCAAGGTGAACTTCAAGATCCGCCACAACATCGAGGACGGCAGCGTGCAGCTCGCCGACCACTACCAGC
AGAACACCCCCATCGGCGACGGCCCCGTGCTGCTGCCCGACAACCACTACCTGAGCACCCAGTCCGCCCT
GAGCAAAGACCCCAACGAGAAGCGCGATCACATGGTCCTGCTGGAGTTCGTGACCGCCGCCGGGATCACT
CTCGGCATGGACGAGCTGTACAAGTAAAGATCTTACCTAATTGCCGTCGTGAGGTACGACCACCGCTAGC
TGTACAGCCCTGAAAAAGGGCTCGAGCCCTGAAAAAGGGCAATTGCCCTGAAAAAGGGCGTCGACGCCCT
GAAAAAGGGCGGAATTCATGTCCAATTTACTGACTGTACACCAAAATTTGCCTGCTACCGCGGGCCCAAT
GATCCGACCAGCAAAACTCGATGTACTTCCGAGGAACTGATGTGCATAATGCATCAGGCTGGTACATTAG
ATCCCCGCTTACCGCGGGCAATATAGCAACACTAAAAACTCGATGTACTTCCGAGGAAGCGCAGTGCATA
ATGCTGCGCAGTGTTGCCACATAACCACTATATTAACCATTTATCTAGCGGACGCCAAAAACTCAATGTA
TTTCTGAGGAAGCGTGGTGCATAATGCCACGCAGCGTCTGCATAACTTTTATTATTTCTTTTATTAATCA
ACAAAATTTTGTTTTTAACATTTCAAAAAAAAAAAAAAAAAAAAAAAAAAAAAAAAAAGGGGAATTCCTC
GATAATTAAGCGACCGCTTAATTAATCGAGGGGAATTAATTCTTGAAGACGAAAGGGCCAGGTGGCACTT
TTCGGGGAAATGTGCGCGGAACCCCTATTTGTTTATTTTTCTAAATACATTCAAATATGTATCCGCTCAT
GAGACAATAACCCTGATAAATGCTTCAATAATATTGAAAAAGGAAGAGTATGAGTATTCAACATTTCCGT
GTCGCCCTTATTCCCTTTTTTGCGGCATTTTGCCTTCCTGTTTTTGCTCACCCAGAAACGCTGGTGAAAG
TAAAAGATGCTGAAGATCAGTTGGGTGCACGAGTGGGTTACATCGAACTGGATCTCAACAGCGGTAAGAT
CCTTGAGAGTTTTCGCCCCGAAGAACGTTTTCCAATGATGAGCACTTTTAAAGTTCTGCTATGTGGCGCG
GTATTATCCCGTGTTGACGCCGGGCAAGAGCAACTCGGTCGCCGCATACACTATTCTCAGAATGACTTGG
TTGAGTACTCACCAGTCACAGAAAAGCATCTTACGGATGGCATGACAGTAAGAGAATTATGCAGTGCTGC
CATAACCATGAGTGATAACACTGCGGCCAACTTACTTCTGACAACGATCGGAGGACCGAAGGAGCTAACC
GCTTTTTTGCACAACATGGGGGATCATGTAACTCGCCTTGATCGTTGGGAACCGGAGCTGAATGAAGCCA
TACCAAACGACGAGCGTGACACCACGATGCCTGTAGCAATGGCAACAACGTTGCGCAAACTATTAACTGG
CGAACTACTTACTCTAGCTTCCCGGCAACAATTAATAGACTGGATGGAGGCGGATAAAGTTGCAGGACCA
CTTCTGCGCTCGGCCCTTCCGGCTGGCTGGTTTATTGCTGATAAATCTGGAGCCGGTGAGCGTGGGTCTC
GCGGTATCATTGCAGCACTGGGGCCAGATGGTAAGCCCTCCCGTATCGTAGTTATCTACACGACGGGGAG
TCAGGCAACTATGGATGAACGAAATAGACAGATCGCTGAGATAGGTGCCTCACTGATTAAGCATTGGTAA
CTGTCAGACCAAGTTTACTCATATATACTTTAGATTGATTTAAAACTTCATTTTTAATTTAAAAGGATCT
AGGTGAAGATCCTTTTTGATAATCTCATGACCAAAATCCCTTAACGTGAGTTTTCGTTCCACTGAGCGTC
AGACCCCGTAGAAAAGATCAAAGGATCTTCTTGAGATCCTTTTTTTCTGCGCGTAATCTGCTGCTTGCAA
ACAAAAAAACCACCGCTACCAGCGGTGGTTTGTTTGCCGGATCAAGAGCTACCAACTCTTTTTCCGAAGG
TAACTGGCTTCAGCAGAGCGCAGATACCAAATACTGTCCTTCTAGTGTAGCCGTAGTTAGGCCACCACTT
CAAGAACTCTGTAGCACCGCCTACATACCTCGCTCTGCTAATCCTGTTACCAGTGGCTGCTGCCAGTGGC
GATAAGTCGTGTCTTACCGGGTTGGACTCAAGACGATAGTTACCGGATAAGGCGCAGCGGTCGGGCTGAA
CGGGGGGTTCGTGCACACAGCCCAGCTTGGAGCGAACGACCTACACCGAACTGAGATACCTACAGCGTGA
GCTATGAGAAAGCGCCACGCTTCCCGAAGGGAGAAAGGCGGACAGGTATCCGGTAAGCGGCAGGGTCGGA
ACAGGAGAGCGCACGAGGGAGCTTCCAGGGGGAAACGCCTGGTATCTTTATAGTCCTGTCGGGTTTCGCC
ACCTCTGACTTGAGCGTCGATTTTTGTGATGCTCGTCAGGGGGGCGGAGCCTATGGAAAAACGCCAGCAA
CGCGAGCTCGTATGGACATATTGTCGTTAGAACGCGGCTACAATTAATACATAACCTTATGTATCATACA
CATACGATTTAGGTGACACTATAGATTGACGGCGTAGTACACACTATTGAATCAAACAGCCGACCAATTG
CACTACCATCACAATGGAGAAGCCAGTAGTAAACGTAGACGTAGACCCCCAGAGTCCGTTTGTCGTGCAA
CTGCAAAAAAGCTTCCCGCAATTTGAGGTAGTAGCACAGCAGGTCACTCCAAATGACCATGCTAATGCCA
GAGCATTTTCGCATCTGGCCAGTAAACTAATCGAGCTGGAGGTTCCTACCACAGCGACGATCTTGGACAT
AGGCAGCGCACCGGCTCGTAGAATGTTTTCCGAGCACCAGTATCATTGTGTCTGCCCCATGCGTAGTCCA
GAAGACCCGGACCGCATGATGAAATATGCCAGTAAACTGGCGGAAAAAGCGTGCAAGATTACAAACAAGA
ACTTGCATGAGAAGATTAAGGATCTCCGGACCGTACTTGATACGCCGGATGCTGAAACACCATCGCTCTG
CTTTCACAACGATGTTACCTGCAACATGCGTGCCGAATATTCCGTCATGCAGGACGTGTATATCAACGCT
CCCGGAACTATCTATCATCAGGCTATGAAAGGCGTGCGGACCCTGTACTGGATTGGCTTCGACACCACCC
AGTTCATGTTCTCGGCTATGGCAGGTTCGTACCCTGCGTACAACACCAACTGGGCCGACGAGAAAGTCCT
TGAAGCGCGTAACATCGGACTTTGCAGCACAAAGCTGAGTGAAGGTAGGACAGGAAAATTGTCGATAATG
AGGAAGAAGGAGTTGAAGCCCGGGTCGCGGGTTTATTTCTCCGTAGGATCGACACTTTATCCAGAACACA
GAGCCAGCTTGCAGAGCTGGCATCTTCCATCGGTGTTCCACTTGAATGGAAAGCAGTCGTACACTTGCCG
CTGTGATACAGTGGTGAGTTGCGAAGGCTACGTAGTGAAGAAAATCACCATCAGTCCCGGGATCACGGGA
GAAACCGTGGGATACGCGGTTACACACAATAGCGAGGGCTTCTTGCTATGCAAAGTTACTGACACAGTAA
AAGGAGAACGGGTATCGTTCCCTGTGTGCACGTACATCCCGGCCACCATATGCGATCAGATGACTGGTAT
AATGGCCACGGATATATCACCTGACGATGCACAAAAACTTCTGGTTGGGCTCAACCAGCGAATTGTCATT
AACGGTAGGACTAACAGGAACACCAACACCATGCAAAATTACCTTCTGCCGATCATAGCACAAGGGTTCA
GCAAATGGGCTAAGGAGCGCAAGGATGATCTTGATAACGAGAAAATGCTGGGTACTAGAGAACGCAAGCT
TACGTATGGCTGCTTGTGGGCGTTTCGCACTAAGAAAGTACATTCGTTTTATCGCCCACCTGGAACGCAG
ACCTGCGTAAAAGTCCCAGCCTCTTTTAGCGCTTTTCCCATGTCGTCCGTATGGACGACCTCTTTGCCCA
TGTCGCTGAGGCAGAAATTGAAACTGGCATTGCAACCAAAGAAGGAGGAAAAACTGCTGCAGGTCTCGGA
GGAATTAGTCATGGAGGCCAAGGCTGCTTTTGAGGATGCTCAGGAGGAAGCCAGAGCGGAGAAGCTCCGA
GAAGCACTTCCACCATTAGTGGCAGACAAAGGCATCGAGGCAGCCGCAGAAGTTGTCTGCGAAGTGGAGG
GGCTCCAGGCGGACATCGGAGCAGCATTAGTTGAAACCCCGCGCGGTCACGTAAGGATAATACCTCAAGC
AAATGACCGTATGATCGGACAGTATATCGTTGTCTCGCCAAACTCTGTGCTGAAGAATGCCAAACTCGCA
CCAGCGCACCCGCTAGCAGATCAGGTTAAGATCATAACACACTCCGGAAGATCAGGAAGGTACGCGGTCG
AACCATACGACGCTAAAGTACTGATGCCAGCAGGAGGTGCCGTACCATGGCCAGAATTCCTAGCACTGAG
TGAGAGCGCCACGTTAGTGTACAACGAAAGAGAGTTTGTGAACCGCAAACTATACCACATTGCCATGCAT
GGCCCCGCCAAGAATACAGAAGAGGAGCAGTACAAGGTTACAAAGGCAGAGCTTGCAGAAACAGAGTACG
TGTTTGACGTGGACAAGAAGCGTTGCGTTAAGAAGGAAGAAGCCTCAGGTCTGGTCCTCTCGGGAGAACT
GACCAACCCTCCCTATCATGAGCTAGCTCTGGAGGGACTGAAGACCCGACCTGCGGTCCCGTACAAGGTC
GAAACAATAGGAGTGATAGGCACACCGGGGTCGGGCAAGTCAGCTATTATCAAGTCAACTGTCACGGCAC
GAGATCTTGTTACCAGCGGAAAGAAAGAAAATTGTCGCGAAATTGAGGCCGACGTGCTAAGACTGAGGGG
TATGCAGATTACGTCGAAGACAGTAGATTCGGTTATGCTCAACGGATGCCACAAAGCCGTAGAAGTGCTG
TACGTTGACGAAGCGTTCGCGTGCCACGCAGGAGCACTACTTGCCTTGATTGCTATCGTCAGGCCCCGCA
AGAAGGTAGTACTATGCGGAGACCCCATGCAATGCGGATTCTTCAACATGATGCAACTAAAGGTACATTT
CAATCACCCTGAAAAAGACATATGCACCAAGACATTCTACAAGTATATCTCCCGGCGTTGCACACAGCCA
GTTACAGCTATTGTATCGACACTGCATTACGATGGAAAGATGAAAACCACGAACCCGTGCAAGAAGAACA
TTGAAATCGATATTACAGGGGCCACAAAGCCGAAGCCAGGGGATATCATCCTGACATGTTTCCGCGGGTG
GGTTAAGCAATTGCAAATCGACTATCCCGGACATGAAGTAATGACAGCCGCGGCCTCACAAGGGCTAACC
AGAAAAGGAGTGTATGCCGTCCGGCAAAAAGTCAATGAAAACCCACTGTACGCGATCACATCAGAGCATG
TGAACGTGTTGCTCACCCGCACTGAGGACAGGCTAGTGTGGAAAACCTTGCAGGGCGACCCATGGATTAA
GCAGCTCACTAACATACCTAAAGGAAACTTTCAGGCTACTATAGAGGACTGGGAAGCTGAACACAAGGGA
ATAATTGCTGCAATAAACAGCCCCACTCCCCGTGCCAATCCGTTCAGCTGCAAGACCAACGTTTGCTGGG
CGAAAGCATTGGAACCGATACTAGCCACGGCCGGTATCGTACTTACCGGTTGCCAGTGGAGCGAACTGTT
CCCACAGTTTGCGGATGACAAACCACATTCGGCCATTTACGCCTTAGACGTAATTTGCATTAAGTTTTTC
GGCATGGACTTGACAAGCGGACTGTTTTCTAAACAGAGCATCCCACTAACGTACCATCCCGCCGATTCAG
CGAGGCCGGTAGCTCATTGGGACAACAGCCCAGGAACCCGCAAGTATGGGTACGATCACGCCATTGCCGC
CGAACTCTCCCGTAGATTTCCGGTGTTCCAGCTAGCTGGGAAGGGCACACAACTTGATTTGCAGACGGGG
AGAACCAGAGTTATCTCTGCACAGCATAACCTGGTCCCGGTGAACCGCAATCTTCCTCACGCCTTAGTCC
CCGAGTACAAGGAGAAGCAACCCGGCCCGGTCGAAAAATTCTTGAACCAGTTCAAACACCACTCAGTACT
TGTGGTATCAGAGGAAAAAATTGAAGCTCCCCGTAAGAGAATCGAATGGATCGCCCCGATTGGCATAGCC
GGTGCAGATAAGAACTACAACCTGGCTTTCGGGTTTCCGCCGCAGGCACGGTACGACCTGGTGTTCATCA
ACATTGGAACTAAATACAGAAACCACCACTTTCAGCAGTGCGAAGACCATGCGGCGACCTTAAAAACCCT
TTCGCGTTCGGCCCTGAATTGCCTTAACCCAGGAGGCACCCTCGTGGTGAAGTCCTATGGCTACGCCGAC
CGCAACAGTGAGGACGTAGTCACCGCTCTTGCCAGAAAGTTTGTCAGGGTGTCTGCAGCGAGACCAGATT
GTGTCTCAAGCAATACAGAAATGTACCTGATTTTCCGACAACTAGACAACAGCCGTACACGGCAATTCAC
CCCGCACCATCTGAATTGCGTGATTTCGTCCGTGTATGAGGGTACAAGAGATGGAGTTGGAGCCGCGCCG
TCATACCGCACCAAAAGGGAGAATATTGCTGACTGTCAAGAGGAAGCAGTTGTCAACGCAGCCAATCCGC
TGGGTAGACCAGGCGAAGGAGTCTGCCGTGCCATCTATAAACGTTGGCCGACCAGTTTTACCGATTCAGC
CACGGAGACAGGCACCGCAAGAATGACTGTGTGCCTAGGAAAGAAAGTGATCCACGCGGTCGGCCCTGAT
TTCCGGAAGCACCCAGAAGCAGAAGCCTTGAAATTGCTACAAAACGCCTACCATGCAGTGGCAGACTTAG
TAAATGAACATAACATCAAGTCTGTCGCCATTCCACTGCTATCTACAGGCATTTACGCAGCCGGAAAAGA
CCGCCTTGAAGTATCACTTAACTGCTTGACAACCGCGCTAGACAGAACTGACGCGGACGTAACCATCTAT
TGCCTGGATAAGAAGTGGAAGGAAAGAATCGACGCGGCACTCCAACTTAAGGAGTCTGTAACAGAGCTGA
AGGATGAAGATATGGAGATCGACGATGAGTTAGTATGGATTCATCCAGACAGTTGCTTGAAGGGAAGAAA
GGGATTCAGTACTACAAAAGGAAAATTGTATTCGTACTTCGAAGGCACCAAATTCCATCAAGCAGCAAAA
GACATGGCGGAGATAAAGGTCCTGTTCCCTAATGACCAGGAAAGTAATGAACAACTGTGTGCCTACATAT
TGGGTGAGACCATGGAAGCAATCCGCGAAAAGTGCCCGGTCGACCATAACCCGTCGTCTAGCCCGCCCAA
AACGTTGCCGTGCCTTTGCATGTATGCCATGACGCCAGAAAGGGTCCACAGACTTAGAAGCAATAACGTC
AAAGAAGTTACAGTATGCTCCTCCACCCCCCTTCCTAAGCACAAAATTAAGAATGTTCAGAAGGTTCAGT
GCACGAAAGTAGTCCTGTTTAATCCGCACACTCCCGCATTCGTTCCCGCCCGTAAGTACATAGAAGTGCC
AGAACAGCCTACCGCTCCTCCTGCACAGGCCGAGGAGGCCCCCGAAGTTGTAGCGACACCGTCACCATCT
ACAGCTGATAACACCTCGCTTGATGTCACAGACATCTCACTGGATATGGATGACAGTAGCGAAGGCTCAC
TTTTTTCGAGCTTTAGCGGATCGGACAACTCTATTACTAGTATGGACAGTTGGTCGTCAGGACCTAGTTC
ACTAGAGATAGTAGACCGAAGGCAGGTGGTGGTGGCTGACGTTCATGCCGTCCAAGAGCCTGCCCCTATT
CCACCGCCAAGGCTAAAGAAGATGGCCCGCCTGGCAGCGGCAAGAAAAGAGCCCACTCCACCGGCAAGCA
ATAGCTCTGAGTCCCTCCACCTCTCTTTTGGTGGGGTATCCATGTCCCTCGGATCAATTTTCGACGGAGA
GACGGCCCGCCAGGCAGCGGTACAACCCCTGGCAACAGGCCCCACGGATGTGCCTATGTCTTTCGGATCG
TTTTCCGACGGAGAGATTGATGAGCTGAGCCGCAGAGTAACTGAGTCCGAACCCGTCCTGTTTGGATCAT
TTGAACCGGGCGAAGTGAACTCAATTATATCGTCCCGATCAGCCGTATCTTTTCCTCTACGCAAGCAGAG
ACGTAGACGCAGGAGCAGGAGGACTGAATACTGACTAACCGGGGTAGGTGGGTACATATTTTCGACGGAC
ACAGGCCCTGGGCACTTGCAAAAGAAGTCCGTTCTGCAGAACCAGCTTACAGAACCGACCTTGGAGCGCA
ATGTCCTGGAAAGAATTCATGCCCCGGTGCTCGACACGTCGAAAGAGGAACAACTCAAACTCAGGTACCA
GATGATGCCCACCGAAGCCAACAAAAGTAGGTACCAGTCTCGTAAAGTAGAAAATCAGAAAGCCATAACC
ACTGAGCGACTACTGTCAGGACTACGACTGTATAACTCTGCCACAGATCAGCCAGAATGCTATAAGATCA
CCTATCCGAAACCATTGTACTCCAGTAGCGTACCGGCGAACTACTCCGATCCACAGTTCGCTGTAGCTGT
CTGTAACAACTATCTGCATGAGAACTATCCGACAGTAGCATCTTATCAGATTACTGACGAGTACGATGCT
TACTTGGATATGGTAGACGGGACAGTCGCCTGCCTGGATACTGCAACCTTCTGCCCCGCTAAGCTTAGAA
GTTACCCGAAAAAACATGAGTATAGAGCCCCGAATATCCGCAGTGCGGTTCCATCAGCGATGCAGAACAC
GCTACAAAATGTGCTCATTGCCGCAACTAAAAGAAATTGCAACGTCACGCAGATGCGTGAACTGCCAACA
CTGGACTCAGCGACATTCAATGTCGAATGCTTTCGAAAATATGCATGTAATGACGAGTATTGGGAGGAGT
TCGCTCGGAAGCCAATTAGGATTACCACTGAGTTTGTCACCGCATATGTAGCTAGACTGAAAGGCCCTAA
GGCCGCCGCACTATTTGCAAAGACGTATAATTTGGTCCCATTGCAAGAAGTGCCTATGGATAGATTCGTC
ATGGACATGAAAAGAGACGTGAAAGTTACACCAGGCACGAAACACACAGAAGAAAGACCGAAAGTACAAG
TGATACAAGCCGCAGAACCCCTGGCGACTGCTTACTTATGCGGGATTCACCGGGAATTAGTGCGTAGGCT
TACGGCCGTCTTGCTTCCAAACATTCACACGCTTTTTGACATGTCGGCGGAGGATTTTGATGCAATCATA
GCAGAACACTTCAAGCAAGGCGACCCGGTACTGGAGACGGATATCGCATCATTCGACAAAAGCCAAGACG
ACGCTATGGCGTTAACCGGTCTGATGATCTTGGAGGACCTGGGTGTGGATCAACCACTACTCGACTTGAT
CGAGTGCGCCTTTGGAGAAATATCATCCACCCATCTACCTACGGGTACTCGTTTTAAATTCGGGGCGATG
ATGAAATCCGGAATGTTCCTCACACTTTTTGTCAACACAGTTTTGAATGTCGTTATCGCCAGCAGAGTAC
TAGAAGAGCGGCTTAAAACGTCCAGATGTGCAGCGTTCATTGGCGACGACAACATCATACATGGAGTAGT
ATCTGACAAAGAAATGGCTGAGAGGTGCGCCACCTGGCTCAACATGGAGGTTAAGATCATCGACGCAGTC
ATCGGTGAGAGACCACCTTACTTCTGCGGCGGATTTATCTTGCAAGATTCGGTTACTTCCACAGCGTGCC
GCGTGGCGGATCCCCTGAAAAGGCTGTTTAAGTTGGGTAAACCGCTCCCAGCCGACGACGAGCAAGACGA
AGACAGAAGACGCGCTCTGCTAGATGAAACAAAGGCGTGGTTTAGAGTAGGTATAACAGGCACTTTAGCA
GTGGCCGTGACGACCCGGTATGAGGTAGACAATATTACACCTGTCCTACTGGCATTGAGAACTTTTGCCC
AGAGCAAAAGAGCATTCCAAGCCATCAGAGGGGAAATAAAGCATCTCTACGGTGGTCCTAAATAGTCAGC
ATAGTACATTTCATCTGACTAATACCACAACACCACCACCTCTAGAGCCACCATGTACCAGAGGATGCTC
CGGTGCGGCGCCGATCTGGGATCGCCCGGGGGCGGCAGTGGCGGCGGCGCAGGGGGGCGCCTGGCCCTGA
TCTGGATAGTCCCGCTCACCCTCGGCGGCCTCCTAGGAGTGGCCTGGGGGGAATTCGAACAAAAACTCAT
CTCAGAAGAGGATCTACAATTCGGCGGAGACTACAAAGACCATGACGGTGATTATAAAGATCATGACATC
GATTACAAGGATGACGATGACAAGGGAGCTATGGACAAAGACTGCGAAATGAAGCGCACCACCCTGGATA
GCCCTCTGGGCAAGCTGGAACTGTCTGGGTGCGAACAGGGCCTGCACCGTATCATCTTCCTGGGCAAAGG
AACATCTGCCGCCGACGCCGTGGAAGTGCCTGCCCCAGCCGCCGTGCTGGGCGGACCAGAGCCACTGATC
CAGGCCACCGCCTGGCTCAACGCCTACTTTCACCAGCCTGAGGCCATCGAGGAGTTCCCTGTGCCAGCCC
TGCACCACCCAGTGTTCCAGCAGGAGAGCTTTACCCGCCAGGTGCTGTGGAAACTGCTGAAAGTGGTGAA
GTTCGGAGAGGTCATCAGCGAGAGCCACCTGGCCGCCCTGGTGGGCAATCCCGCCGCCACCGCCGCCGTG
AACACCGCCCTGGACGGAAATCCCGTGCCCATTCTGATCCCCTGCCACCGGGTGGTGCAGGGCGACAGCG
ACGTGGGGCCCTACCTGGGCGGGCTCGCCGTGAAAGAGTGGCTGCTGGCCCACGAGGGCCACAGACTGGG
CAAGCCTGGGCTGGGTGTCGACGGTACCGCATCCAGTTTGGGAGCGCACCACATCCACCATTTCCATGGC
AGCAGCAAGCATCATTCAGTGCCTATTGCAATCTACAGGTCACCAGCATCCTTGCGAGGCGGACACGCTG
GGACGACGTATATCTTTAGCAAAGGTGGTGGACAAATTACATATAAGTGGCCTCCTAATGACCGACCCAG
TACACGAGCAGACAGGCTGGCCATCGGGTTTAGCACTGTTCAGAAGGAAGCAGTGTTGGTGCGTGTGGAC
AGTTCCTCAGGCCTGGGTGACTACCTTGAGCTGCACATACACCAAGGAAAAATTGGAGTTAAATTTAATG
TTGGGACAGATGACATCGCCATTGAGGAGTCCAATGCAATCATTAATGATGGAAAATACCATGTAGTGCG
TTTCACGAGGAGTGGTGGCAATGCCACGTTACAGGTGGACAGCTGGCCAGTCATCGAACGATACCCTGCA
GGGCGTCAGCTCACAATCTTCAATAGCCAAGCAACCATAATAATTGGCGGGAAAGAGCAGGGCCAGCCCT
TCCAGGGCCAGCTCTCTGGGCTTTACTACAATGGCTTGAAAGTTCTGAATATGGCGGCAGAGAACGATGC
CAACATCGCCATAGTGGGAAATGTGAGGCTGGTCGGTGAAGTGCCTTCCTCTATGACAACTGAGTCGACA
GCCACTGCCATGCAGTCCGAGATGTCCACCTCAATCATGGAGACCACCACAACCCTGGCTACCAGCACAG
CTCGACGAGGAAAGCCCCCCACAAAGGAGCCTATCAGCCAGACCACGGATGATATCCTTGTGGCCTCGGC
AGAGTGTCCCAGCGACGATGAGGACATTGACCCCTGTGAGCCGAGCTCAGGTGGGTTAGCCAACCCCACC
CGAGTGGGCGGACGCGAACCATACCCAGGCTCGGCAGAGGTGATCCGGGAGTCTAGCAGTACCACTGGCA
TGGTGGTGGGGATTGTCGCAGCAGCAGCTCTGTGCATCCTCATCCTCCTCTATGCCATGTACAAGTACAG
GAACCGGGATGAAGGGTCGAGCGCTCCACCGCTCGACGGAGCCGGAGCTGGCGCTGGAGCTGGAGCCGGA
GCTGGCGGGCTAGCCACCATGGACGCACAAACACGACGACGTGAGCGTCGCGCTGAGAAACAAGCTCAAT
GGAAAGCTGCAAACCTCGAGCCACCGCTCGACGGAGCCGGAGCTGGCGCTGGAGCTGGAGCCGGAGCTGG
CGGTCTAGCCACCCCACCGAGCGCTTACCACGTGGATGAGAGTCGAAACTACATCAGTAACTCAGCACAG
TCCAATGGGGCTGTGGTCAAGGAGATGCAACCCAGCAGTGCTAAAAGTGCCAACAAAAACAAGAAGAACA
AGGATAAGGAGTATTATGTCTAGGCATGCAGGCCTTAAAGCATCTCTACGGTGGTCCTAAATAGTCAGCA
TAGTACATTTCATCTGACTAATACCACAACACCACCACCTCTAGTAGAGGCGCCGGACGATGCCGTCCTC
GTAGTTCGGGCATGTACTGGAGCCGAGAGGTAACCTCATTATAATCGTTCGCTATTCAGGGATTGACCAA
CACCGGAAAACATCTCACTTGAAGTAATATATACGACAGAGTC
